Addgene plasmid #39810: Torso 11.5 kb rescue fragment
Depositing lab: Norbert Perrimon. Depositing organization: Harvard Medical School. Publication: Synergistic activities of multiple phosphotyrosine residues mediate full signaling from the Drosophila Torso receptor tyrosine kinase. Gayko U, Cleghon V, Copeland T, Morrison DK, Perrimon N. Proc Natl Acad Sci U S A. 1999 Jan 19;96(2):523-8. 10.1073/pnas.96.2.523 PubMed 9892666.
Backbone
  Vector backbone: pSP73
  Backbone manufacturer: Promega
  Backbone size w/o insert (bp): 2464
Growth in bacteria
  Bacterial resistance: Ampicillin, 100 μg/mL
  Growth temperature: 37°C
  Growth strain: DH5alpha
  Copy number: Unknown
Gene/Insert
  Gene/Insert name: Torso genomic DNA fragment (alt name: tor)
  Species: D. melanogaster (fly)
  Insert size (bp): 11500
  Entrez Gene: tor (a.k.a. Dmel_CG1389, CG1389, Dmel\CG1389, TOR, TORSO, Tor, Torso, dTor, splc)
  Cloning method: Unknown
  Sequencing primers: 5′ SP6; 3′ T7
Terms and licenses: Academic/Nonprofit Terms; Industry Terms: Not Available to Industry
Depositor comments: Perrimon Lab plasmid #228
How to cite: Torso 11.5 kb rescue fragment was a gift from Norbert Perrimon (Addgene plasmid # 39810 ; http://n2t.net/addgene:39810 ; RRID:Addgene_39810)
