[The description below was written by a language model from this plasmid's Addgene catalogue record.]
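Description:
Torso 11.5 kb rescue fragment is a bacterial cloning plasmid built on pSP73, a small (about 2.5 kb) general-purpose vector whose multiple cloning site is flanked by opposing SP6 and T7 phage promoters. It is propagated in E. coli under ampicillin selection. The record lists copy number as unknown and gives no feature table, so the origin of replication and the exact positions of backbone elements are not documented here. The SP6 and T7 sites are listed as the 5′ and 3′ sequencing primers, which indicates the orientation of the insert relative to these promoters.

The payload is an approximately 11.5 kb genomic DNA fragment from Drosophila melanogaster spanning the torso (tor) locus, which encodes the Torso receptor tyrosine kinase that specifies the terminal regions of the embryo. The name "rescue fragment" implies that the genomic piece carries the gene together with enough of its native flanking regulatory sequence to restore function in tor mutant flies. However, the record does not state which promoter, regulatory regions or exon–intron boundaries are included, nor how the fragment was cloned. No tags, reporters or heterologous promoters are listed for the insert. pSP73 itself carries no fly transformation elements, so the plasmid most plausibly serves as a source or intermediate clone, for instance for subcloning the fragment into a transformation vector or for introducing mutations. The associated study examined how multiple phosphotyrosine residues contribute to Torso signalling, which fits use of this wild-type genomic fragment as a template or reference for such variants, although the record does not spell this out.
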