>Addgene plasmid #39810 | Torso 11.5 kb rescue fragment | addgene partial sequence | sequence record 54480 | T7 5'-TAATACGACTCACTATAGGG-3'
AGCTTGCATGCCTGCAGGTCGACTCTAGAGGATCCCCGGGTACCGAGCTCGAATTCATGTGCTCAGGCAA
TTTGTTCTGGCCTTCGATGATCATGGAAAGTATCTCATCCTTAAAAATCTGATGGGGACATTGCAGCACG
GCGGACTAATGGGCTACCTCGGAGGGATGTACAAGGACCTTGTTGACAAGGCGCTAGGGCAATCTGGTCC
CATGCCGGAAGTTTATAGCGGAAAGCTCTTCCGCGAGATGTTGCTGCTCTGCGTCTGTGTGCTGCCCCAT
GACGTGAAATCCGATCTTCTTCTGCACTCCGATCGCCTGTGTCATGCTCTGAATATCCTACGCTACTTTG
CGGCAAGAGACAAGAATGATGTGACTGGCTTCTGGCAGGCTCTGCCGGAAATTGAAAAGGAATTGCTGGA
CCCACTGGGAACAGCGCTTAACTTTTCGATGGCCCATTACAAGGCGTACAAGGAGCGCGTCGAAAAGGGT
CAGAGTGCTTCGGATGATGAACTAATGCAGCGCCAACTCAACATGCTCGCCGTCAACATAAGCAATAGCG
GAATGGCTGGCGGCGACGCGGAGAGCAAGCTGCCCGACATTGGACGGCAGGAGAAGCTCGATGTGCTGGC
CAGTTCCATTACCAGCTTGGAAACGCTACAATCCTTATATCTGCGCGCCAGAGAGATCATCGAACAGTCC
GCTCGCCTGCGACGGGTTGCCAATCCATCAGATGCTTAGCTTGTACTTTGTCCACAATGAAAGCGAAATG
ATAACGTAAACTGTGTGTAAACAGAACCGAAAA
