>Addgene plasmid #39810 | Torso 11.5 kb rescue fragment | addgene partial sequence | sequence record 54492 | SP6 5'-ATTTAGGTGACACTATAG-3'
GAATTCGCGATTGGAGTGATGAAGATTATAAACTCGGCATGCAATCGCCGTCTGGGTGCAAAGGTATGCG
GCGATTCCTAGGAGATTACCCACTTTCAAGAGCACTATGATTCAATAAGCATTTTATGCTGTGGGTCGTA
TTTCTTAAGACTTATAAGTCAGTTAAGTGATAAGCTGTATTACTTTTATACTACATACAACGAAATTACA
AAAACATACAACGGATTAAGTTGTATGCTTGTATGATGAAATAATTGCTTCTTAATTGAAGGCTGTAGTT
TAAAAATCAATAAAGCTGGTTGAACAGGGATTATTAGAAATAAATGATAATGCTGTTATTACTACATTTG
GTATATTCTGCGCTCATTGTTATGTTTTTTCCCTATATATCAATTAATAAATCATAGTTATTCATTTTAA
ATTGAACGCCAACTTCTACTGATCGTTGATCAACACTGTTTGCCGTCTTATCGATAAATAATTGCTATCA
ATAGCGATAGCTGCTTATTCAAAGTTTCGATCACTACCCGTCGTTTTAAAAAGCGTGTATGGCAATTTTA
TTTGCCTGATAAAATTCGTAATATTTATATTAAATGCTTATAAAGCACTCATTTGATCACATTGTTTAGA
CAATAACTTCTAGACTAGTGTATAATCAGCTTGTCCTGCTTGGAGTTCGGTATGTACTGATCCTTGTACT
TGGCGAACATCTTCTCCAGGTCGTCAATAACCTGTTTGTGTATCTTATCCACATAGGCTGCGTCTGGTTG
ATCGCTCTGAACCACGTCGATGGGAGCGCCAACTGAAATTTTTT
